>Addgene plasmid #199051 | pGL1_44 | addgene full sequence | sequence record 397967 | Addgene NGS Result
AGCATGAAGAGCACCCCAGGATACATAGATTACCACAACTCCGAGCCCTTCCACCTAGCGTGCTAACCAC
GCACGCTATTGTTGTATAGGCTAGGTGGAGGCTCAGTGATGATAAGTCTGCGATGGTGGATGCATGTGTC
ATGGTCATAGCTGTTTCCTGTGTGAAATTGTTATCCGCTCAGAGGGCACAATCCTATTCCGCGCTATCCG
ACAATCTCCAAGACATTAGGTGGAGTTCAGTTCGGCGTATGGCATATGTCGCTGGAAAGAACATGTGAGC
AAAAGGCCAGCAAAAGGCCAGGAACCGTAAAAAGGCCGCGTTGCTGGCGTTTTTCCATAGGCTCCGCCCC
CCTGACGAGCATCACAAAAATCGACGCTCAAGTCAGAGGTGGCGAAACCCGACAGGACTATAAAGATACC
AGGCGTTTCCCCCTGGAAGCTCCCTCGTGCGCTCTCCTGTTCCGACCCTGCCGCTTACCGGATACCTGTC
CGCCTTTCTCCCTTCGGGAAGCGTGGCGCTTTCTCATAGCTCACGCTGTAGGTATCTCAGTTCGGTGTAG
GTCGTTCGCTCCAAGCTGGGCTGTGTGCACGAACCCCCCGTTCAGCCCGACCGCTGCGCCTTATCCGGTA
ACTATCGTCTTGAGTCCAACCCGGTAAGACACGACTTATCGCCACTGGCAGCAGCCACTGGTAACAGGAT
TAGCAGAGCGAGGTATGTAGGCGGTGCTACAGAGTTCTTGAAGTGGTGGCCTAACTACGGCTACACTAGA
AGAACAGTATTTGGTATCTGCGCTCTGCTGAAGCCAGTTACCTTCGGAAAAAGAGTTGGTAGCTCTTGAT
CCGGCAAACAAACCACCGCTGGTAGCGGTGGTTTTTTTGTTTGCAAGCAGCAGATTACGCGCAGAAAAAA
AGGATCTCAAGAAGATCCTTTGATCTTTTCTACGGGGTCTGACGCTCTATTCAACAAAGCCGCCGTCCCG
TCAAGTCAGCGTAAATGGGTAGGGGGCTTCAAATCGTCCGCTCTGCCAGTGTTACAACCAATTAACAAAT
TCTGATTAGAAAAACTCATCGAGCATCAAATGAAACTGCAATTTATTCATATCAGGATTATCAATACCAT
ATTTTTGAAAAAGCCGTTTCTGTAATGAAGGAGAAAACTCACCGAGGCAGTTCCATAGGATGGCAAGATC
CTGGTATCGGTCTGCGATTCCGACTCGTCCAACATCAATACAACCTATTAATTTCCCCTCGTCAAAAATA
AGGTTATCAAGTGAGAAATCACCATGAGTGACGACTGAATCCGGTGAGAATGGCAAAAGCTTATGCATTT
CTTTCCAGACTTGTTCAACAGGCCAGCCATTACGCTCGTCATCAAAATCACTCGCATCAACCAAACCGTT
ATTCATTCGTGATTGCGCCTGAGCGAGACGAAATACGCGATCGCTGTTAAAAGGACAATTACAAACAGGA
ATCGAATGCAACCGGCGCAGGAACACTGCCAGCGCATCAACAATATTTTCACCTGAATCAGGATATTCTT
CTAATACCTGGAATGCTGTTTTCCCGGGGATCGCAGTGGTGAGTAACCATGCATCATCAGGAGTACGGAT
AAAATGCTTGATGGTCGGAAGAGGCATAAATTCCGTCAGCCAGTTTAGTCTGACCATCTCATCTGTAACA
TCATTGGCAACGCTACCTTTGCCATGTTTCAGAAACAACTCTGGCGCATCGGGCTTCCCATACAATCGAT
AGATTGTCGCACCTGATTGCCCGACATTATCGCGAGCCCATTTATACCCATATAAATCAGCATCCATGTT
GGAATTTAATCGCGGCCTCGAGCAAGACGTTTCCCGTTGAATATGGCTCATAACACCCCTTGTATTACTG
TTTATGTAAGCAGACAGTTTTATTGTTCATGATGATATATTTTTATCTTGTGCAATGTAACATCAGAGAT
TTTGAGACACAACGTGGCTTTCCCCCGCCGCTCTAGAACTAGTGGATCCAAATAAAACGAAAGGCTCAGT
CGAAAGACTGGGCCTTTCGTTTTATCTGTTGTTTGTCGCATTATACGAGACGTCCAGGTTGGGATACCTG
AAACAAAACCCATCGTACGGCCAAGGAAGTCTCCAATAACTGTGATCCACCACAAGCGCCAGGGTTTTCC
CAGTCACGACGTTGTAAAACGACGGCCAGTCATGCATAATCCGCACGCATCTGGAATAAGGAAGTGCCAT
TCCGCCTGACCTTAGCGTGCGAACAGCACGCTATTGTTGTATCATTACTCGCATCCATTCTCAGGCTGTC
TCGTCTCGTCTCCGAGCTCTTCAATGAGTCAGGGTCACGCGTAGGACGCGTCGAGTAGGGTTCGGATTAG
AGTTCTCTCGCGTTCCGCAGCCACACGCCGTGTGAAGCTGGGGAGCGCCCTACGGGCTTGCTCTCCGGGC
TTCGCCCTGCGCGGTCGCTGCGCTCCCTTGCCAGCCCGTGGATATGTGGACGATGGCCGCGAGCGGCCAC
CGGCTGGCTCGCTTCGCTCGGCCCGTGGACAACCCTGCTGGACAAGCTGATGGACAGGCTGCGCCTGCCC
ACGAGCTTGACCACAGGGATTGCCCACCGGCTACCCAGCCTTCGACCACATACCCACCGGCTCCAACTGC
GCGGCCTGCGGCCTTGCCCCATCAATTTTTTTAATTTTCTCTGGGGAAAAGCCTCCGGCCTGCGGCCTGC
GCGCTTCGCTTGCCGGTTGGACACCAAGTGGAAGGCGGGTCAAGGCTCGCGCAGCGACCGCGCAGCGGCT
TGGCCTTGACGCGCCTGGAACGACCCAAGCCTATGCGAGTGGGGGCAGTCGAAGGGCGAAGCCCGCCCGC
CTGCCCCCCGAGCCTCACGGCGGCGAGTGCGGGGGTTCCAAGGGGGCAGCGCCACCTTGGGCAAGGCCGA
AGGCCGCGCAGTCGATCAACAAGCCCCGGAGGGGCCACTTTTTGCCGGAGGGGGAGCCGCGCCGAAGGCG
TGGGGGAACCCCGCAGGGGTGCCCTTCTTTGGGCACCAAAGAACTAGATATAGGGCGAAATGCGAAAGAC
TTAAAAATCAACAACTTAAAAAAGGGGGGTACGCAACAGCTCATTGCGGCACCCCCCGCAATAGCTCATT
GCGTAGGTTAAAGAAAATCTGTAATTGACTGCCACTTTTACGCAACGCATAATTGTTGTCGCGCTGCCGA
AAAGTTGCAGCTGATTGCGCATGGTGCCGCAACCGTGCGGCACCCCTACCGCATGGAGATAAGCATGGCC
ACGCAGTCCAGAGAAATCGGCATTCAAGCCAAGAACAAGCCCGGTCACTGGGTGCAAACGGAACGCAAAG
CGCATGAGGCGTGGGCCGGGCTTATTGCGAGGAAACCCACGGCGGCAATGCTGCTGCATCACCTCGTGGC
GCAGATGGGCCACCAGAACGCCGTGGTGGTCAGCCAGAAGACACTTTCCAAGCTCATCGGACGTTCTTTG
CGGACGGTCCAATACGCAGTCAAGGACTTGGTGGCCGAGCGCTGGATCTCCGTCGTGAAGCTCAACGGCC
CCGGCACCGTGTTGGCCTACGTGGTCAATGACCGCGTGGCGTGGGGCCAGCCCCGCGACCAGTTGCGCCT
GTCGGTGTTCAGTGCCGCCGTGGTGGTTGATCACGACGACCAGGACGAATCGCTGTTGGGGCATGGCGAC
CTGCGCCGCATCCCGACCCTGTATCCGGGCGAGCAGCAACTACCGACCGGCCCCGGCGAGGAGCCGCCCA
GCCAGCCCGGCATTCCGGGCATGGAACCAGACCTGCCAGCCTTGACCGAAACGGAGGAATGGGAACGGCG
CGGGCAGCAGCGCCTGCCGATGCCCGATGAGCCGTGTTTTCTGGACGATGGCGAGCCGTTGGAGCCGCCG
ACACGGGTCACGCTGCCGCGCCGGTAGCACTTGGGTTGCGCAGCAACCCGTAAGTGCGCTGTTCCAGACT
ATCGGCTGTAGCCCGCT
Features (pLannotate 1.2.2; 7 found; start..end, strand, type, name):
    332..920     -  rep_origin     ori: high-copy-number ColE1/pMB1/pBR322/pUC origin of replication
   1056..1871    -  CDS            KanR: aminoglycoside phosphotransferase; aph(3')-Ia; confers resistance to kanamycin in bacteria or G418 (Geneticin®) in eukaryotes
   1987..2009    +  misc_feature   MCS (fragment): pBluescript multiple cloning site
   2009..2055    +  terminator     rrnB T1 terminator: transcription terminator T1 from the E. coli rrnB gene
   2157..2200    -  CDS            lacZα (fragment): LacZα fragment of β-galactosidase; lacZ fragment
   2513..3284    +  rep_origin     pBBR1 oriV: replication origin of the broad-host-range plasmid pBBR1 from Bordetella bronchiseptica; requires the pBBR1 Rep protein for replication
   3285..3947    +  CDS            pBBR1 Rep: replication protein for the broad-host-range plasmid pBBR1 from Bordetella bronchiseptica
