[The description below was written by a language model from this plasmid's Addgene catalogue record and pLannotate feature annotations shown in this document.]
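Description:
pGL1_44 is a 4,007 bp synthetic-biology "Level 1" part plasmid built in the pGLDV_5 backbone. It carries a barcoded origin of replication intended for later assembly into test vectors. In E. coli it is maintained at high copy through a ColE1/pMB1/pUC-type origin and selected with kanamycin via the aph(3')-Ia aminoglycoside phosphotransferase gene (KanR). The annotation also picks up a short pBluescript-type multiple cloning site fragment, an rrnB T1 transcription terminator and a small lacZα remnant. These look like leftovers of the destination vector's cloning region, possibly from a lacZα dropout cassette replaced by the insert, although the record lists the cloning method as unknown.

The payload is the "pBBR1-UP" origin paired with NGS barcode 21. The feature table shows the pBBR1 oriV followed directly by the pBBR1 Rep coding sequence. Together these form the self-contained replication module of the broad-host-range plasmid pBBR1 from Bordetella bronchiseptica, since the oriV depends on its cognate Rep protein to function. The record does not explain the "UP" designation, which may denote a copy-number variant. The barcode itself is not annotated as a separate feature.

According to the stated purpose and the associated publication title, the plasmid belongs to a collection for high-throughput identification of functional replication origins in non-model bacteria. Giving each candidate origin its own sequencing barcode should allow many origins to be pooled and delivered to a target organism. The origins that support plasmid maintenance could then be identified by barcode sequencing. No promoter-driven expression cargo or reporter is annotated, which fits its role as a modular origin part rather than an expression vector.
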