Addgene plasmid #199051: pGL1_44
Purpose: Level 1 plasmid, barcoded ORI
Depositing lab: Charlie Gilbert & Nili Ostrov & Cultivarium Tools. Depositing organization: Cultivarium, Convergent Research. Publication: A scalable framework for high-throughput identification of functional origins of replication in non-model bacteria. Gilbert C, Brumwell SL, Crits-Christoph A, Kang SC, Martin-Moldes Z, Alsharif W, Esmurria A, Nguyen M-A, Lee HH, Ostrov N. bioRxiv 2023.05.19.541510 10.1101/2023.05.19.541510.
Backbone
  Vector backbone: pGLDV_5
  Vector type: Synthetic Biology
Growth in bacteria
  Bacterial resistance: Kanamycin, 50 μg/mL
  Growth temperature: 37°C
  Growth strain: E. coli Zymo 10B
  Copy number: High Copy
Gene/Insert
  Gene/Insert name: pBBR1-UP ORI plus NGS barcode 21
  Species: Synthetic
  Cloning method: Unknown
Terms and licenses: Academic/Nonprofit Terms; Industry Terms: Not Available to Industry
How to cite: pGL1_44 was a gift from Charlie Gilbert & Nili Ostrov & Cultivarium Tools (Addgene plasmid # 199051 ; http://n2t.net/addgene:199051 ; RRID:Addgene_199051)
